Addgene plasmid #224144: IDH1_R133H
Purpose: IPTG-inducible expression of C. elegans protein IDH-1(R133H) with a chitin tag
Depositing lab: Katherine Walstrom. Depositing organization: New College of Florida. Publication: C. elegans Cytoplasmic Isocitrate Dehydrogenase Neomorphic G98N and R133H Mutants Produce the Oncometabolite 2-Hydroxyglutarate. Bouchard M, McAllister A, Bourlett NS, Hoyt C, Calcul L, Walstrom KM. Int J Mol Sci. 2025 Aug 25;26(17):8238. doi: 10.3390/ijms26178238. PubMed 40943163.
Backbone
  Vector backbone: pTXB3
  Backbone manufacturer: NEB
  Vector type: Bacterial Expression
Growth in bacteria
  Bacterial resistance: Ampicillin, 100 μg/mL
  Growth temperature: 37°C
  Growth strain: DH5alpha
  Copy number: Low Copy
Gene/Insert
  Gene/Insert name: IDH-1(R133H)
  Species: C. elegans (nematode)
  Mutation: R133H
  Tag / fusion protein: intein-CBD (C terminal on insert)
  Cloning method: Restriction Enzyme; 5′ cloning site unknown (unknown if destroyed)
  Sequencing primers: 5′ T7
Terms and licenses: Academic/Nonprofit Terms; Industry Terms: Not Available to Industry
How to cite: IDH1_R133H was a gift from Katherine Walstrom (Addgene plasmid # 224144 ; http://n2t.net/addgene:224144 ; RRID:Addgene_224144)
