[The description below was written by a language model from this plasmid's Addgene catalogue record and pLannotate feature annotations shown in this document.]
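Description:
IDH1_R133H is a bacterial expression plasmid built on the pTXB3 backbone from NEB's intein-mediated purification system. It produces the C. elegans cytoplasmic isocitrate dehydrogenase IDH-1 carrying the R133H substitution. The 7.9 kb plasmid is selected with ampicillin through a bla cassette. It replicates from a ColE1/pMB1-type origin accompanied by rop, consistent with its low-copy listing. It also carries an M13 phage origin, a bom fragment and remnants of pBR322 tetracycline-resistance sequence, which are backbone leftovers.

The coding region sits behind a T7 promoter with an adjacent lac operator and the T7 gene 10 ribosome binding site, and it ends at a T7 terminator. A plasmid-borne lacI gene supplies repressor, so expression stays off until IPTG is added in a host that provides T7 RNA polymerase. Five rrnB T1 terminators upstream of the promoter probably limit read-through transcription into the cassette. The IDH-1 open reading frame is fused directly at its C terminus to the Mxe GyrA intein, followed by the chitin binding domain from Bacillus circulans chitinase A1. This arrangement lets the fusion be captured on chitin resin, after which thiols induce cleavage at the N-terminal side of the intein and release the target protein without the tag. The automated annotation labels the insert by similarity to rat Idh1, but the catalogue entry identifies it as the nematode gene. The 5′ cloning site is not recorded.

The associated publication title indicates that this mutant, together with a G98N variant, was studied for neomorphic production of the oncometabolite 2-hydroxyglutarate. The plasmid therefore serves to make recombinant mutant enzyme for purification and biochemical study.
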