Features (pLannotate 1.2.2; 25 found; start..end, strand, type, name):
     35..139     +  promoter       AmpR promoter: bla
    140..1000    +  CDS            AmpR: β-lactamase; bla; confers resistance to ampicillin, carbenicillin, and related antibiotics
   1042..1555    -  rep_origin     M13 ori (sequence partly withheld): M13 bacteriophage origin of replication; arrow indicates direction of (+) strand synthesis
   1666..2254    +  rep_origin     ori: high-copy-number ColE1/pMB1/pBR322/pUC origin of replication
   2431..2521    -  misc_feature   bom (fragment): basis of mobility region from pBR322
   2623..2814    -  CDS            rop: Rop protein, which maintains plasmids at low copy number; rop
   2855..2965    +  CDS            mbeC (fragment): MBEC_ECOLX - Experimental evidence at protein level: Swiss-Prot protein existence level 1. Required for efficient mobilization of ColE1 plasmid and is thus essential to promote the specific transfer of the plasmid during conjugation. Probably functions by inducing DNA bending, helping the MbeA relaxase to melt the DNA around the nic site and cleave the phosphodiester bond. Binds specifically double-stranded DNA (dsDNA) containing the ColE1 oriT but does not recognize the inverted repeat (IR). From Escherichia coli.
   3000..3322    -  CDS            TcR (fragment): tetracycline efflux protein; tet; confers resistance to tetracycline
   3337..3358    -  protein_bind   CAP binding site: CAP binding activates transcription in the presence of cAMP. E. coli catabolite activator protein
   3371..4453    -  CDS            lacI: lac repressor; lacI; The lac repressor binds to the lac operator to inhibit transcription in E. coli. This inhibition can be relieved by adding lactose or isopropyl-β-D-thiogalactopyranoside (IPTG).
   4454..4531    -  promoter       lacI promoter: lacI
   4539..4632    -  CDS            TcR (fragment): tetracycline efflux protein; tet; confers resistance to tetracycline
   4684..4770    +  terminator     rrnB T1 terminator: Escherichia coli rrnB; transcription terminator T1 from the E. coli rrnB gene
   4867..4938    +  terminator     rrnB T1 terminator: transcription terminator T1 from the E. coli rrnB gene
   5050..5136    +  terminator     rrnB T1 terminator: Escherichia coli rrnB; transcription terminator T1 from the E. coli rrnB gene
   5233..5319    +  terminator     rrnB T1 terminator: Escherichia coli rrnB; transcription terminator T1 from the E. coli rrnB gene
   5416..5502    +  terminator     rrnB T1 terminator: Escherichia coli rrnB; transcription terminator T1 from the E. coli rrnB gene
   5637..5655    +  promoter       T7 promoter: promoter for bacteriophage T7 RNA polymerase
   5656..5680    +  protein_bind   lac operator: The lac repressor binds to the lac operator to inhibit transcription in E. coli. This inhibition can be relieved by adding lactose or isopropyl-β-D-thiogalactopyranoside (IPTG). lac repressor encoded by lacI
   5695..5717    +  RBS            RBS: efficient ribosome binding site from bacteriophage T7 gene 10 (Olins and Rangwala, 1989)
   5731..6960    +  CDS            Idh1: IDHC_RAT - Experimental evidence at protein level: Swiss-Prot protein existence level 1. From Rattus norvegicus (Rat).
   6961..7554    +  CDS            Mxe GyrA intein: modified GyrA intein (Southworth et al., 1999); Mycobacterium xenopi gyrA; N-terminal cleavage of this intein can be induced by thiols.
   7585..7740    +  CDS            CBD: chitin binding domain from chitinase A1 (Watanabe et al., 1994); Bacillus circulans chiA
   7762..7811    +  CDS            SET1 (fragment): solubility-enhancement tag derived from T7 phage gene 10B
   7819..7866    +  terminator     T7 terminator: transcription terminator for bacteriophage T7 RNA polymerase
>Addgene plasmid #224144 | IDH1_R133H | addgene full sequence | sequence record 444705 | Addgene NGS Result
AACTACGTCAGGTGGCACTTTTCGGGGAAATGTGCGCGGAACCCCTATTTGTTTATTTTTCTAAATACAT
TCAAATATGTATCCGCTCATGAGACAATAACCCTGATAAATGCTTCAATAATATTGAAAAAGGAAGAGTA
TGAGTATTCAACATTTCCGTGTCGCCCTTATTCCCTTTTTTGCGGCATTTTGCCTTCCTGTTTTTGCTCA
CCCAGAAACGCTGGTGAAAGTAAAAGATGCTGAAGATCAGTTGGGTGCACGAGTGGGTTACATCGAACTG
GATCTCAACAGCGGTAAGATCCTTGAGAGTTTTCGCCCCGAAGAACGTTTCCCAATGATGAGCACTTTTA
AAGTTCTGCTATGTGGCGCGGTATTATCCCGTGTTGACGCCGGGCAAGAGCAACTCGGTCGCCGCATACA
CTATTCTCAGAATGACTTGGTTGAGTACTCACCAGTCACAGAAAAGCATCTTACGGATGGCATGACAGTA
AGAGAATTATGCAGTGCTGCCATAACCATGAGTGATAACACTGCGGCCAACTTACTTCTGACAACGATCG
GAGGACCGAAGGAGCTAACCGCTTTTTTGCACAACATGGGGGATCATGTAACTCGCCTTGATCGTTGGGA
ACCGGAGCTGAATGAAGCCATACCAAACGACGAGCGTGACACCACGATGCCTGTAGCAATGGCAACAACG
TTGCGCAAACTATTAACTGGCGAACTACTTACTCTAGCTTCCCGGCAACAATTAATAGACTGGATGGAGG
CGGATAAAGTTGCAGGACCACTTCTGCGCTCGGCCCTTCCGGCTGGCTGGTTTATTGCTGATAAATCTGG
AGCCGGTGAGCGTGGGTCTCGCGGTATCATTGCAGCACTGGGGCCAGATGGTAAGCCCTCCCGTATCGTA
GTTATCTACACGACGGGGAGTCAGGCAACTATGGATGAACGAAATAGACAGATCGCTGAGATAGGTGCCT
CACTGATTAAGCATTGGTAACTGTCAGACCAAGTTTACTCATATATACTTTAGATTGATT
[38 nt withheld, positions 1041-1078]
A
[37 nt withheld, positions 1080-1116]
ATTTTGTTAAAATTCGCGTTAAATTTTTGTTAAATCAGCTCATTTTTTAACCAATAGGCCGAAATCGGCA
AAATCCCTTATAAATCAAAAGAATAGCCCGAGATAGGGT
[37 nt withheld, positions 1226-1262]
AAAGAACGTGGACTCCAACGTCAAAGG
[141 nt withheld, positions 1290-1430]
G
[125 nt withheld, positions 1432-1556]
AAAGGATCTAGGTGAAGATCCTTTTTGATAATCTCATGACCAAAATCCCTTAACGTGAGTTTTCGTTCCA
CTGAGCGTCAGACCCCGTAGAAAAGATCAAAGGATCTTCTTGAGATCCTTTTTTTCTGCGCGTAATCTGC
TGCTTGCAAACAAAAAAACCACCGCTACCAGCGGTGGTTTGTTTGCCGGATCAAGAGCTACCAACTCTTT
TTCCGAAGGTAACTGGCTTCAGCAGAGCGCAGATACCAAATACTGTCCTTCTAGTGTAGCCGTAGTTAGG
CCACCACTTCAAGAACTCTGTAGCACCGCCTACATACCTCGCTCTGCTAATCCTGTTACCAGTGGCTGCT
GCCAGTGGCGATAAGTCGTGTCTTACCGGGTTGGACTCAAGACGATAGTTACCGGATAAGGCGCAGCGGT
CGGGCTGAACGGGGGGTTCGTGCACACAGCCCAGCTTGGAGCGAACGACCTACACCGAACTGAGATACCT
ACAGCGTGAGCTATGAGAAAGCGCCACGCTTCCCGAAGGGAGAAAGGCGGACAGGTATCCGGTAAGCGGC
AGGGTCGGAACAGGAGAGCGCACGAGGGAGCTTCCAGGGGGAAACGCCTGGTATCTTTATAGTCCTGTCG
GGTTTCGCCACCTCTGACTTGAGCGTCGATTTTTGTGATGCTCGTCAGGGGGGCGGAGCCTATGGAAAAA
CGCCAGCAACGCGGCCTTTTTACGGTTCCTGGCCTTTTGCTGGCCTTTTGCTCACATGTTCTTTCCTGCG
TTATCCCCTGATTCTGTGGATAACCGTATTACCGCCTTTGAGTGAGCTGATACCGCTCGCCGCAGCCGAA
CGACCGAGCGCAGCGAGTCAGTGAGCGAGGAAGCTATGGTGCACTCTCAGTACAATCTGCTCTGATGCCG
CATAGTTAAGCCAGTATACACTCCGCTATCGCTACGTGACTGGGTCATGGCTGCGCCCCGACACCCGCCA
ACACCCGCTGACGCGCCCTGACGGGCTTGTCTGCTCCCGGCATCCGCTTACAGACAAGCTGTGACCGTCT
CCGGGAGCTGCATGTGTCAGAGGTTTTCACCGTCATCACCGAAACGCGCGAGGCAGCTGCGGTAAAGCTC
ATCAGCGTGGTCGTGCAGCGATTCACAGATGTCTGCCTGTTCATCCGCGTCCAGCTCGTTGAGTTTCTCC
AGAAGCGTTAATGTCTGGCTTCTGATAAAGCGGGCCATGTTAAGGGCGGTTTTTTCCTGTTTGGTCACTG
ATGCCTCCGTGTAAGGGGGATTTCTGTTCATGGGGGTAATGATACCGATGAAACGAGAGAGGATGCTCAC
GATACGGGTTACTGATGATGAACATGCCCGGTTACTGGAACGTTGTGAGGGTAAACAACTGGCGGTATGG
ATGCGGCGGGACCAGAGAAAAATCACTCAGGGTCAATGCCAGCCGAACGCCAGCAAGACGTAGCCCAGCG
CGTCGGCCGCCATGCCGGCGATAATGGCCTGCTTCTCGCCGAAACGTTTGGTGGCGGGACCAGTGACGAA
GGCTTGAGCGAGGGCGTGCAAGATTCCGAATACCGCAAGCGACAGGCCGATCATCGTCGCGCTCCAGCGA
AAGCGGTCCTCGCCGAAAATGACCCAGAGCGCTGCCGGCACCTGTCCTACGAGTTGCATGATAAAGAAGA
CAGTCATAAGTGCGGCGACGATAGTCATGCCCCGCGCCCACCGGAAGGAGCTGACTGGGTTGAAGGCTCT
CAAGGGCATCGGTCGAGATCCCGGTGCCTAATGAGTGAGCTAACTTACATTAATTGCGTTGCGCTCACTG
CCCGCTTTCCAGTCGGGAAACCTGTCGTGCCAGCTGCATTAATGAATCGGCCAACGCGCGGGGAGAGGCG
GTTTGCGTATTGGGCGCCAGGGTGGTTTTTCTTTTCACCAGTGAGACGGGCAACAGCTGATTGCCCTTCA
CCGCCTGGCCCTGAGAGAGTTGCAGCAAGCGGTCCACGCTGGTTTGCCCCAGCAGGCGAAAATCCTGTTT
GATGGTGGTTAACGGCGGGATATAACATGAGCTGTCTTCGGTATCGTCGTATCCCACTACCGAGATATCC
GCACCAACGCGCAGCCCGGACTCGGTAATGGCGCGCATTGCGCCCAGCGCCATCTGATCGTTGGCAACCA
GCATCGCAGTGGGAACGATGCCCTCATTCAGCATTTGCATGGTTTGTTGAAAACCGGACATGGCACTCCA
GTCGCCTTCCCGTTCCGCTATCGGCTGAATTTGATTGCGAGTGAGATATTTATGCCAGCCAGCCAGACGC
AGACGCGCCGAGACAGAACTTAATGGGCCCGCTAACAGCGCGATTTGCTGGTGACCCAATGCGACCAGAT
GCTCCACGCCCAGTCGCGTACCGTCTTCATGGGAGAAAATAATACTGTTGATGGGTGTCTGGTCAGAGAC
ATCAAGAAATAACGCCGGAACATTAGTGCAGGCAGCTTCCACAGCAATGGCATCCTGGTCATCCAGCGGA
TAGTTAATGATCAGCCCACTGACGCGTTGCGCGAGAAGATTGTGCACCGCCGCTTTACAGGCTTCGACGC
CGCTTCGTTCTACCATCGACACCACCACGCTGGCACCCAGTTGATCGGCGCGAGATTTAATCGCCGCGAC
AATTTGCGACGGCGCGTGCAGGGCCAGACTGGAGGTGGCAACGCCAATCAGCAACGACTGTTTGCCCGCC
AGTTGTTGTGCCACGCGGTTGGGAATGTAATTCAGCTCCGCCATCGCCGCTTCCACTTTTTCCCGCGTTT
TCGCAGAAACGTGGCTGGCCTGGTTCACCACGCGGGAAACGGTCTGATAAGAGACACCGGCATACTCTGC
GACATCGTATAACGTTACTGGTTTCACATTCACCACCCTGAATTGACTCTCTTCCGGGCGCTATCATGCC
ATACCGCGAAAGGTTTTGCGCCATTCGATGGTGTCCGGGATCTCGACGCTCTCCCTTATGCGACTCCTGC
ATTAGGAAGCAGCCCAGTAGTAGGTTGAGGCCGTTGAGCACCGCCGCCGCAAGGAATGGTGCATGCCGGC
ATGCCGCCCTTTCGTCTTCAAGAATTAATTCCCAATTCCCCAGGCATCAAATAAAACGAAAGGCTCAGTC
GAAAGACTGGGCCTTTCGTTTTATCTGTTGTTTGTCGGTGAACGCTCTCCTGAGTAGGACAAATCCGCCG
GGAGCGGATTTGAACGTTGCGAAGCAACGGCCCGGRGGGKGGSGGGSRGGRSGSCCGCCATAAACTGCCA
GGAATTAATTCCCCAGGCATCAAATAAAACGAAAGGCTCAGTCGAAAGACTGGGCCTTTCGTTTTATCTG
TTGTTTGTCGGTGAACGCTCTCCTGAGTAGGACAAAYCCGCCGGGRGCGGATTTGAACGTTGCGAAGCAA
CGGCCCGGRGGGKGGCGGGCAGGMCGCCCGCCATAAACTGCCAGGAATTAATTCCCCAGGCATCAAATAA
AACGAAAGGCTCAGTCGAAAGACTGGGCCTTTCGTTTTATCTGTTGTTTGTCGGTGAACGCTCTCCTGAG
TAGGACAAATCCGCCGGGAGCGGATTTGAACGTTGCGAAGCAACGGCCCGGAGGGKGGCGGGCAGGACGC
CCGCCATAAACTGCCAGGAATTAATTCCCCAGGCATCAAATAAAACGAAAGGCTCAGTCGAAAGACTGGG
CCTTTCGTTTTATCTGTTGTTTGTCGGTGAACGCTCTCCTGAGTAGGACAAATCCGCCGGGAGCGGATTT
GAACGTTGCGAAGCAACGGCCCGGAGGGTGGCGGGCAGGACGCCCGCCATAAACTGCCAGGAATTAATTC
CCCAGGCATCAAATAAAACGAAAGGCTCAGTCGAAAGACTGGGCCTTTCGTTTTATCTGTTGTTTGTCGG
TGAACGCTCTCCTGAGTAGGACAAATCCGCCGGGAGCGGATTTGAACGTTGCGAAGCAACGGCCCGGRGG
GKGGCGGGCAGGACGCCCGCCATAAACTGCCAGGAATTGGGGATCGGAATTAATTCCCGGTTTAAACCGG
GGATCTCGATCCCGCGAAATTAATACGACTCACTATAGGGGAATTGTGAGCGGATAACAATTCCCCTCTA
GAAATAATTTTGTTTAACTTTAAGAAGGAGATATAACCATGGCGGCTCAAAAGATCCAAGGAGGAGACAT
CGTCGAGATGCAAGGAGACGAGATGACCAGAATCATCTGGGATCTGATCAAGGAGAAGCTCATCCTTCCT
TACGTCGATCTCAACGTACACTTCTTCGATCTCGGTATTGAGCATCGTGATGCCACCGATGATCAAGTCA
CTATCGATGCCGCCAACGCGACCCTCAAGTACAATGTTGCTGTTAAGTGTGCCACCATCACTCCAGATGA
GGCTCGTGTCGAGGAGTTCAAGCTCAAGAAAATGTGGAAGTCACCAAACGGAACTATCCGTAACATTCTT
GGAGGAACAGTCTTCCGTGAGCCAATTATTGTCAAGAACGTACCACGCCTTGTCAACACCTGGTCGAAGC
CAATCATCATTGGACATCACGCGCATGCTGATCAATACAAGGCCACCGACTTTGTTGTTCCAGGAGCTGG
AAAGCTCGAAATCAAGTTCGTTTCTGCTGATGGTACCCAGACCATTCAGGAGACCGTCTTCGACTTCAAA
GGTCCAGGAGTCTCCCTCTCAATGTACAATACCGATGATTCTATCCGGGATTTCGCTCATGCATCCTTCA
AGTATGCTCTTCAACGTAAATTCCCACTTTACCTATCCACCAAGAACACTATCCTGAAGAAGTACGATGG
ACGTTTCAAGGATATCTTTGCTGAGATCTACCCAGAATATGAGGCTGAATTCAAGGCCGCCGGAATCTGG
TACGAACATCGTCTTATCGATGACATGGTTGCTCAAGCCATGAAGAGCGATGGAGGATTCGTGTGGGCCT
GCAAGAACTATGACGGAGATGTTCAATCAGACTCTGTTGCTCAAGGATATGGATCCCTCGGATTGATGAC
ATCTGTGCTTGTGTGCCCAGATGGAAAGACCGTCGAAGCTGAAGCTGCTCACGGAACTGTCACTCGTCAT
TACAGAATGCACCAAAAGGGACAAGAAACCTCCACGAATCCAATTGCCTCCATCTTCGCTTGGTCTCGTG
GATTGGCTCACCGTGCCACTCTCGACAAGAACTCTGCCCTTGAGACATTCGCCAATAATTTGGAAGCTGT
GTGCATTGAGACAATGGAGGCTGGATTCCTCACCAAGGATCTTGCCATTTGCGTGAAGGGAGGAAATGCT
TCAGCTGTCACTCGTACCGACTACCTCAACACCTTTGAATTCCTCGACAAATTGGCTGAGAACCTCGCCA
AGAAGCAAGCCCATTGCATCACGGGAGATGCACTAGTTGCCCTACCCGAGGGCGAGTCGGTACGCATCGC
CGACATCGTGCCGGGTGCGCGGCCCAACAGTGACAACGCCATCGACCTGAAAGTCCTTGACCGGCATGGC
AATCCCGTGCTCGCCGACCGGCTGTTCCACTCCGGCGAGCATCCGGTGTACACGGTGCGTACGGTCGAAG
GTCTGCGTGTGACGGGCACCGCGAACCACCCGTTGTTGTGTTTGGTCGACGTCGCCGGGGTGCCGACCCT
GCTGTGGAAGCTGATCGACGAAATCAAGCCGGGCGATTACGCGGTGATTCAACGCAGCGCATTCAGCGTC
GACTGTGCAGGTTTTGCCCGCGGGAAACCCGAATTTGCGCCCACAACCTACACAGTCGGCGTCCCTGGAC
TGGTGCGTTTCTTGGAAGCACACCACCGAGACCCGGACGCCCAAGCTATCGCCGACGAGCTGACCGACGG
GCGGTTCTACTACGCGAAAGTCGCCAGTGTCACCGACGCCGGCGTGCAGCCGGTGTATAGCCTTCGTGTC
GACACGGCAGACCACGCGTTTATCACGAACGGGTTCGTCAGCCACGCTACTGGCCTCACCGGTCTGAACT
CAGGCCTCACGACAAATCCTGGTGTATCCGCTTGGCAGGTCAACACAGCTTATACTGCGGGACAATTGGT
CACATATAACGGCAAGACGTATAAATGTTTGCAGCCCCACACCTCCTTGGCAGGATGGGAACCATCCAAC
GTTCCTGCCTTGTGGCAGCTTCAATGACTGCAGGAAGGGGATCCGGCTGCTAACAAAGCCCGAAAGGAAG
CTGAGTTGGCTGCTGCCACCGCTGAGCAATAACTAGCATAACCCCTTGGGGCCTCTAAACGGGTCTTGAG
GGGTTTTTTGCTGAAAGGAGGAACTATATCCGGAT
